>Addgene plasmid #1316 | pPROEX Hsp104 (773-908) | addgene full sequence | sequence record 317088 | Addgene NGS Result
CGCGCGAAGGCGAAGCGGCATGCATTTACGTTGACACCATCGAATGGTGCAAAACCTTTCGCGGTATGGC
ATGATAGCGCCCGGAAGAGAGTCAATTCAGGGTGGTGAATGTGAAACCAGTAACGTTATACGATGTCGCA
GAGTATGCCGGTGTCTCTTATCAGACCGTTTCCCGCGTGGTGAACCAGGCCAGCCACGTTTCTGCGAAAA
CGCGGGAAAAAGTGGAAGCGGCGATGGCGGAGCTGAATTACATTCCCAACCGCGTGGCACAACAACTGGC
GGGCAAACAGTCGTTGCTGATTGGCGTTGCCACCTCCAGTCTGGCCCTGCACGCGCCGTCGCAAATTGTC
GCGGCGATTAAATCTCGCGCCGATCAACTGGGTGCCAGCGTGGTGGTGTCGATGGTAGAACGAAGCGGCG
TCGAAGCCTGTAAAGCGGCGGTGCACAATCTTCTCGCGCAACGCGTCAGTGGGCTGATCATTAACTATCC
GCTGGATGACCAGGATGCCATTGCTGTGGAAGCTGCCTGCACTAATGTTCCGGCGTTATTTCTTGATGTC
TCTGACCAGACACCCATCAACAGTATTATTTTCTCCCATGAAGACGGTACGCGACTGGGCGTGGAGCATC
TGGTCGCATTGGGTCACCAGCAAATCGCGCTGTTAGCGGGCCCATTAAGTTCTGTCTCGGCGCGTCTGCG
TCTGGCTGGCTGGCATAAATATCTCACTCGCAATCAAATTCAGCCGATAGCGGAACGGGAAGGCGACTGG
AGTGCCATGTCCGGTTTTCAACAAACCATGCAAATGCTGAATGAGGGCATCGTTCCCACTGCGATGCTGG
TTGCCAACGATCAGATGGCGCTGGGCGCAATGCGCGCCATTACCGAGTCCGGGCTGCGCGTTGGTGCGGA
TATCTCGGTAGTGGGATACGACGATACCGAAGACAGCTCATGTTATATCCCGCCGTTAACCACCATCAAA
CAGGATTTTCGCCTGCTGGGGCAAACCAGCGTGGACCGCTTGCTGCAACTCTCTCAGGGCCAGGCGGTGA
AGGGCAATCAGCTGTTGCCCGTCTCACTGGTGAAAAGAAAAACCACCCTGGCACCCAATACGCAAACCGC
CTCTCCCCGCGCGTTGGCCGATTCATTAATGCAGCTGGCACGACAGGTTTCCCGACTGGAAAGCGGGCAG
TGAGCGCAACGCAATTAATGTAAGTTAGCGCGAATTGATCTGGTTTGACAGCTTATCATCGACTGCACGG
TGCACCAATGCTTCTGGCGTCAGGCAGCCATCGGAAGCTGTGGTATGGCTGTGCAGGTCGTAAATCACTG
CATAATTCGTGTCGCTCAAGGCGCACTCCCGTTCTGGATAATGTTTTTTGCGCCGACATCATAACGGTTC
TGGCAAATATTCTGAAATGAGCTGTTGACAATTAATCATCCGGTCCGTATAATCTGTGGAATTGTGAGCG
GATAACAATTTCACACAGGAAACAGACCATGTCGTACTACCATCACCATCACCATCACGATTACGATATC
CCAACGACCGAAAACCTGTATTTTCAGGGCGCCATGGGATCCGGGATGAACAAGCTATCTAGAAAAGCTA
TTCATAAGATCGTGGATATTCGTTTGAAGGAAATTGAAGAGAGATTCGAGCAAAATGATAAACATTACAA
GTTGAATTTAACTCAAGAGGCCAAGGACTTCTTGGCCAAATATGGTTATTCCGATGATATGGGTGCACGT
CCACTGAACAGGTTAATTCAAAACGAAATTTTGAACAAACTGGCACTAAGGATCTTAAAGAATGAAATCA
AGGATAAGGAAACTGTCAATGTCGTCTTGAAGAAGGGTAAATCTCGTGATGAAAATGTTCCTGAGGAAGC
TGAAGAATGTCTGGAAGTTCTACCAAATCACGAAGCTACTATAGGGGCTGACACGTTAGGTGATGACGAT
AATGAGGACAGTATGGAAATTGATGATGACCTAGATTAATTTAATATAGTGTGATTTTTAAAAACTTTCG
AACAAGAATCAGTAATATAATATATATAATTAATAAAACTAATGGAATTTGTTTAATTGAACTTGACACC
CGAGCAAAAGAGCTCACTAGTCGCGGCCGCTTTCGAATCTAGAGCCTGCAGTCTCGAGGCATGCGGTACC
AAGCTTGGCTGTTTTGGCGGATGAGAGAAGATTTTCAGCCTGATACAGATTAAATCAGAACGCAGAAGCG
GTCTGATAAAACAGAATTTGCCTGGCGGCAGTAGCGCGGTGGTCCCACCTGACCCCATGCCGAACTCAGA
AGTGAAACGCCGTAGCGCCGATGGTAGTGTGGGGTCTCCCCATGCGAGAGTAGGGAACTGCCAGGCATCA
AATAAAACGAAAGGCTCAGTCGAAAGACTGGGCCTTTCGTTTTATCTGTTGTTTGTCGGTGAACGCTCTC
CTGAGTAGGACAAATCCGCCGGGAGCGGATTTGAACGTTGCGAAGCAACGGCCCGGAGGGTGGCGGGCAG
GACGCCCGCCATAAACTGCCAGGCATCAAATTAAGCAGAAGGCCATCCTGACGGATGGCCTTTTTGCGTT
TCTACAAACTCTTTTGTTTATTTTTCTAAATACATTCAAATATGTATCCGCTCATGAGACAATAACCCTG
ATAAATGCTTCAATAATATTGAAAAAGGAAGAGTATGAGTATTCAACATTTCCGTGTCGCCCTTATTCCC
TTTTTTGCGGCATTTTGCCTTCCTGTTTTTGCTCACCCAGAAACGCTGGTGAAAGTAAAAGATGCTGAAG
ATCAGTTGGGTGCACGAGTGGGTTACATCGAACTGGATCTCAACAGCGGTAAGATCCTTGAGAGTTTTCG
CCCCGAAGAACGTTTTCCAATGATGAGCACTTTTAAAGTTCTGCTATGTGGCGCGGTATTATCCCGTGTT
GACGCCGGGCAAGAGCAACTCGGTCGCCGCATACACTATTCTCAGAATGACTTGGTTGAGTACTCACCAG
TCACAGAAAAGCATCTTACGGATGGCATGACAGTAAGAGAATTATGCAGTGCTGCCATAACCATGAGTGA
TAACACTGCGGCCAACTTACTTCTGACAACGATCGGAGGACCGAAGGAGCTAACCGCTTTTTTGCACAAC
ATGGGGGATCATGTAACTCGCCTTGATCGTTGGGAACCGGAGCTGAATGAAGCCATACCAAACGACGAGC
GTGACACCACGATGCCTGTAGCAATGGCAACAACGTTGCGCAAACTATTAACTGGCGAACTACTTACTCT
AGCTTCCCGGCAACAATTAATAGACTGGATGGAGGCGGATAAAGTTGCAGGACCACTTCTGCGCTCGGCC
CTTCCGGCTGGCTGGTTTATTGCTGATAAATCTGGAGCCGGTGAGCGTGGGTCTCGCGGTATCATTGCAG
CACTGGGGCCAGATGGTAAGCCCTCCCGTATCGTAGTTATCTACACGACGGGGAGTCAGGCAACTATGGA
TGAACGAAATAGACAGATCGCTGAGATAGGTGCCTCACTGATTAAGCATTGGTAACTGTCAGACCAAGTT
TACTCATATATACTTTAGATTGATTTAAAACTTCATTTTTAATTTAAAAGGATCTAGGTGAAGATCCTTT
TTGATAATCTCATGACCAAAATCCCTTAACGTGAGTTTTCGTTCCACTGAGCGTCAGACCCCGTAGAAAA
GATCAAAGGATCTTCTTGAGATCCTTTTTTTCTGCGCGTAATCTGCTGCTTGCAAACAAAAAAACCACCG
CTACCAGCGGTGGTTTGTTTGCCGGATCAAGAGCTACCAACTCTTTTTCCGAAGGTAACTGGCTTCAGCA
GAGCGCAGATACCAAATACTGTCCTTCTAGTGTAGCCGTAGTTAGGCCACCACTTCAAGAACTCTGTAGC
ACCGCCTACATACCTCGCTCTGCTAATCCTGTTACCAGTGGCTGCTGCCAGTGGCGATAAGTCGTGTCTT
ACCGGGTTGGACTCAAGACGATAGTTACCGGATAAGGCGCAGCGGTCGGGCTGAACGGGGGGTTCGTGCA
CACAGCCCAGCTTGGAGCGAACGACCTACACCGAACTGAGATACCTACAGCGTGAGCTATGAGAAAGCGC
CACGCTTCCCGAAGGGAGAAAGGCGGACAGGTATCCGGTAAGCGGCAGGGTCGGAACAGGAGAGCGCACG
AGGGAGCTTCCAGGGGGAAACGCCTGGTATCTTTATAGTCCTGTCGGGTTTCGCCACCTCTGACTTGAGC
GTCGATTTTTGTGATGCTCGTCAGGGGGGCGGAGCCTATGGAAAAACGCCAGCAACGCGGCCTTTTTACG
GTTCCTGGCCTTTTGCTGGCCTTTTGCTCACATGTTCTTTCCTGCGTTATCCCCTGATTCTGTGGATAAC
CGTATTACCGCCTTTGAGTGAGCTGATACCGCTCGCCGCAGCCGAACGACCGAGCGCAGCGAGTCAGTGA
GCGAGGAAGCGGAAGAGCGCCTGATGCGGTATTTTCTCCTTACGCATCTGTGCGGTATTTCACACCGCAT
AATTTTGTTAAAATTCGCGTTAAATTTTTGTTAAATCAGCTCATTTTTTAACCAATAGGCCGAAATCGGC
AAAATCCCTTATAAATCAAAAGAATAGACCGAGATAGGGT
[37 nt withheld, positions 4661-4697]
AAAGAACGTGGACTCCAACGTCAAAGG
[49 nt withheld, positions 4725-4773]
T
[91 nt withheld, positions 4775-4865]
G
[124 nt withheld, positions 4867-4990]
CCCATTCGCCATTCAGGCTGCTATGGTGCACTCTCAGTACAATCTGCTCTGATGCCGCATAGTTAAGCCA
GTACCAGTCACGTAGCGATATCGCTACGTGACTGGTACACTCCGCTATCGCTACGTGACTGGGTCATGGC
TGCGCCCCGACACCCGCCAACACCCGCTGACGCGCCCTGACGGGCTTGTCTGCTCCCGGCATCCGCTTAC
AGACAAGCTGTGACCGTCTCCGGGAGCTGCATGTGTCAGAGGTTTTCACCGTCATCACCGAAACGCGCGA
GGCAGCAGATCAATTCG
Features (pLannotate 1.2.2; 22 found; start..end, strand, type, name):
     33..110     +  promoter       lacIq promoter: lacI (mutant); In the lacIq allele, a single base change in the promoter boosts expression of the lacI gene about 10-fold.
    111..1193    +  CDS            lacI: lac repressor; lacI; The lac repressor binds to the lac operator to inhibit transcription in E. coli. This inhibition can be relieved by adding lactose or isopropyl-β-D-thiogalactopyranoside (IPTG).
   1235..1252    +  promoter       tet promoter (fragment): E. coli promoter for tetracycline efflux protein gene
   1248..1349    -  CDS            yciV (fragment): RNAAM_ECOLI - Also known as trpH From Escherichia coli (strain K12).
   1424..1440    +  promoter       EM7 promoter (fragment): synthetic bacterial promoter&nbsp
   1462..1478    +  protein_bind   lac operator: The lac repressor binds to the lac operator to inhibit transcription in E. coli. This inhibition can be relieved by adding lactose or isopropyl-β-D-thiogalactopyranoside (IPTG). lac repressor encoded by lacI
   1509..1528    +  CDS            8xHis (fragment): 8xHis affinity tag
   1550..1570    +  CDS            TEV site: tobacco etch virus (TEV) protease recognition and cleavage site
   1589..1996    +  CDS            HSP104 (fragment): HS104_YEAST - Experimental evidence at protein level: Swiss-Prot protein existence level 1. Required, in concert with Hsp40 (YDJ1) and Hsp70 (SSA1) and small Hsps (HSP26), for the dissociation, resolubilization and refolding of aggregates of damaged proteins after heat or other environmental stresses. Extracts proteins from aggregates by unfolding and threading them in an ATP-dependent process through the axial channel of the protein hexamer, after which they can be refolded by components of the Hsp70/Hsp40 chaperone system. Substrate binding is ATP-dependent, and release of bound polypeptide
   2260..2375    +  ncRNA          5S rRNA: Accession: RF00001 - 5S ribosomal RNA
   2379..2465    +  terminator     rrnB T1 terminator: Escherichia coli rrnB; transcription terminator T1 from the E. coli rrnB gene
   2557..2584    +  terminator     rrnB T2 terminator: transcription terminator T2 from the E. coli rrnB gene
   2603..2694    +  promoter       AmpR promoter: bla
   2695..3555    +  CDS            AmpR: β-lactamase; bla; confers resistance to ampicillin, carbenicillin, and related antibiotics
   3726..4314    +  rep_origin     ori: high-copy-number ColE1/pMB1/pBR322/pUC origin of replication
   4500..4551    -  misc_feature   bom (fragment): basis of mobility region from pBR322
   4562..4990    -  rep_origin     f1 ori (sequence partly withheld): f1 bacteriophage origin of replication; arrow indicates direction of (+) strand synthesis
   4995..5011    -  CDS            lacZα (fragment): LacZα fragment of β-galactosidase; lacZ fragment
   5012..5063    -  misc_feature   bom (fragment): basis of mobility region from pBR322
   5064..5080    +  misc_feature   bom (fragment): basis of mobility region from pBR322
   5096..5134    -  misc_feature   bom (fragment): basis of mobility region from pBR322
   5236..5276    -  CDS            rop (fragment): Rop protein, which maintains plasmids at low copy number; rop
