>Addgene plasmid #1316 | pPROEX Hsp104 (773-908) | analyzer sequence | sequence record 34
GTTTGACAGCTTATCATCGACTGCACGGTGCACCAATGCTTCTGGCGTCAGGCAGCCATCGGAAGCTGTG
GTATGGCTGTGCAGGTCGTAAATCACTGCATAATTCGTGTCGCTCAAGGCGCACTCCCGTTCTGGATAAT
GTTTTTTGCGCCGACATCATAACGGTTCTGGCAAATATTCTGAAATGAGCTGTTGACAATTAATCATCCG
GTCCGTATAATCTGTGGAATTGTGAGCGGATAACAATTTCACACAGGAAACAGACCATGTCGTACTACCA
TCACCATCACCATCACGATTACGATATCCCAACGACCGAAAACCTGTATTTTCAGGGCGCCATGGGATCC
GGGATGAACAAGCTATCTAGAAAAGCTATTCATAAGATCGTGGATATTCGTTTGAAGGAAATTGAAGAGA
GATTCGAGCAAAATGATAAACATTACAAGTTGAATTTAACTCAAGAGGCCAAGGACTTCTTGGCCAAATA
TGGTTATTCCGATGATATGGGTGCACGTCCACTGAACAGGTTAATTCAAAACGAAATTTTGAACAAACTG
GCACTAAGGATCTTAAAGAATGAAATCAAGGATAAGGAAACTGTCAATGTCGTCTTGAAGAAGGGTAAAT
CTCGTGATGAAAATGTTCCTGAGGAAGCTGAAGAATGTCTGGAAGTTCTACCAAATCACGAAGCTACTAT
AGGGGCTGACACGTTAGGTGATGACGATAATGAGGACAGTATGGAAATTGATGATGACCTAGATTAATTT
AATATAGTGTGATTTTTAAAAACTTTCGAACAAGAATCAGTAATATAATATATATAATTAATAAAACTAA
TGGAATTTGTTTAATTGAACTTGACACCCGAGCAAAAGAGCTCACTAGTCGCGGCCGCTTTCGAATCTAG
AGCCTGCAGTCTCGAGGCATGCGGTACCAAGCTTGGCTGTTTTGGCGGATGAGAGAAGATTTTCAGCCTG
ATACAGATTAAATCAGAACGCAGAAGCGGTCTGATAAAACAGAATTTGCCTGGCGGCAGTAGCGCGGTGG
TCCCACCTGACCCCATGCCGAACTCAGAAGTGAAACGCCGTAGCGCCGATGGTAGTGTGGGGTCTCCCCA
TGCGAGAGTAGGGAACTGCCAGGCATCAAATAAAACGAAAGGCTCAGTCGAAAGACTGGGCCTTTCGTTT
TATCTGTTGTTTGTCGGTGAACGCTCTCCTGAGTAGGACAAATCCGCCGGGAGCGGATTTGAACGTTGCG
AAGCAACGGCCCGGAGGGTGGCGGGCAGGACGCCCGCCATAAACTGCCAGGCATCAAATTAAGCAGAAGG
CCATCCTGACGGATGGCCTTTTTGCGTTTCTACAAACTCTTTTTGTTTATTTTTCTAAATACATTCAAAT
ATGTATCCGCTCATGAGACAATAACCCTGATAAATGCTTCAATAATATTGAAAAAGGAAGAGTATGAGTA
TTCAACATTTCCGTGTCGCCCTTATTCCCTTTTTTGCGGCATTTTGCCTTCCTGTTTTTGCTCACCCAGA
AACGCTGGTGAAAGTAAAAGATGCTGAAGATCAGTTGGGTGCACGAGTGGGTTACATCGAACTGGATCTC
AACAGCGGTAAGATCCTTGAGAGTTTTCGCCCCGAAGAACGTTTTCCAATGATGAGCACTTTTAAAGTTC
TGCTATGTGGCGCGGTATTATCCCGTGTTGACGCCGGGCAAGAGCAACTCGGTCGCCGCATACACTATTC
TCAGAATGACTTGGTTGAGTACTCACCAGTCACAGAAAAGCATCTTACGGATGGCATGACAGTAAGAGAA
TTATGCAGTGCTGCCATAACCATGAGTGATAACACTGCGGCCAACTTACTTCTGACAACGATCGGAGGAC
CGAAGGAGCTAACCGCTTTTTTGCACAACATGGGGGATCATGTAACTCGCCTTGATCGTTGGGAACCGGA
GCTGAATGAAGCCATACCAAACGACGAGCGTGACACCACGATGCCTACAGCAATGGCAACAACGTTGCGC
AAACTATTAACTGGCGAACTACTTACTCTAGCTTCCCGGCAACAATTAATAGACTGGATGGAGGCGGATA
AAGTTGCAGGACCACTTCTGCGCTCGGCCCTTCCGGCTGGCTGGTTTATTGCTGATAAATCTGGAGCCGG
TGAGCGTGGGTCTCGCGGTATCATTGCAGCACTGGGGCCAGATGGTAAGCCCTCCCGTATCGTAGTTATC
TACACGACGGGGAGTCAGGCAACTATGGATGAACGAAATAGACAGATCGCTGAGATAGGTGCCTCACTGA
TTAAGCATTGGTAACTGTCAGACCAAGTTTACTCATATATACTTTAGATTGATTTAAAACTTCATTTTTA
ATTTAAAAGGATCTAGGTGAAGATCCTTTTTGATAATCTCATGACCAAAATCCCTTAACGTGAGTTTTCG
TTCCACTGAGCGTCAGACCCCGTAGAAAAGATCAAAGGATCTTCTTGAGATCCTTTTTTTCTGCGCGTAA
TCTGCTGCTTGCAAACAAAAAAACCACCGCTACCAGCGGTGGTTTGTTTGCCGGATCAAGAGCTACCAAC
TCTTTTTCCGAAGGTAACTGGCTTCAGCAGAGCGCAGATACCAAATACTGTCCTTCTAGTGTAGCCGTAG
TTAGGCCACCACTTCAAGAACTCTGTAGCACCGCCTACATACCTCGCTCTGCTAATCCTGTTACCAGTGG
CTGCTGCCAGTGGCGATAAGTCGTGTCTTACCGGGTTGGACTCAAGACGATAGTTACCGGATAAGGCGCA
GCGGTCGGGCTGAACGGGGGGTTCGTGCACACAGCCCAGCTTGGAGCGAACGACCTACACCGAACTGAGA
TACCTACAGCGTGAGCTATGAGAAAGCGCCACGCTTCCCGAAGGGAGAAAGGCGGACAGGTATCCGGTAA
GCGGCAGGGTCGGAACAGGAGAGCGCACGAGGGAGCTTCCAGGGGGAAACGCCTGGTATCTTTATAGTCC
TGTCGGGTTTCGCCACCTCTGACTTGAGCGTCGATTTTTGTGATGCTCGTCAGGGGGGCGGAGCCTATGG
AAAAACGCCAGCAACGCGGCCTTTTTACGGTTCCTGGCCTTTTGCTGGCCTTTTGCTCACATGTTCTTTC
CTGCGTTATCCCCTGATTCTGTGGATAACCGTATTACCGCCTTTGAGTGAGCTGATACCGCTCGCCGCAG
CCGAACGACCGAGCGCAGCGAGTCAGTGAGCGAGGAAGCGGAAGAGCGCCTGATGCGGTATTTTCTCCTT
ACGCATCTGTGCGGTATTTCACACCGCATAATTTTGTTAAAATTCGCGTTAAATTTTTGTTAAATCAGCT
CATTTTTTAACCAATAGGCCGAAATCGGCAAAATCCCTTATAAATCAAAAGAATAGACCGAGATAGGGT
[37 nt withheld, positions 3430-3466]
AAAGAACGTGGACTCCAACGTCAAAGG
[49 nt withheld, positions 3494-3542]
T
[91 nt withheld, positions 3544-3634]
G
[124 nt withheld, positions 3636-3759]
CCCATTCGCCATTCAGGCTGCTATGGTGCACTCTCAGTACAATCTGCTCTGATGCCGCATAGTTAAGCCA
GTACCAGTCACGTAGCGATATCGGAGTGTATACACTCCGCTATCGCTACGTGACTGGGTCATGGCTGCGC
CCCGACACCCGCCAACACCCGCTGACGCGCCCTGACGGGCTTGTCTGCTCCCGGCATCCGCTTACAGACA
AGCTGTGACCGTCTCCGGGAGCTGCATGTGTCAGAGGTTTTCACCGTCATCACCGAAACGCGCGAGGCAG
CAGATCAATTCGCGCGCGAAGGCGAAGCGGCATGCATTTACGTTGACACCATCGAATGGTGCAAAACCTT
TCGCGGTATGGCATGATAGCGCCCGGAAGAGAGTCAATTCAGGGTGGTGAATGTGAAACCAGTAACGTTA
TACGATGTCGCAGAGTATGCCGGTGTCTCTTATCAGACCGTTTCCCGCGTGGTGAACCAGGCCAGCCACG
TTTCTGCGAAAACGCGGGAAAAAGTGGAAGCGGCGATGGCGGAGCTGAATTACATTCCCAACCGCGTGGC
ACAACAACTGGCGGGCAAACAGTCGTTGCTGATTGGCGTTGCCACCTCCAGTCTGGCCCTGCACGCGCCG
TCGCAAATTGTCGCGGCGATTAAATCTCGCGCCGATCAACTGGGTGCCAGCGTGGTGGTGTCGATGGTAG
AACGAAGCGGCGTCGAAGCCTGTAAAGCGGCGGTGCACAATCTTCTCGCGCAACGCGTCAGTGGGCTGAT
CATTAACTATCCGCTGGATGACCAGGATGCCATTGCTGTGGAAGCTGCCTGCACTAATGTTCCGGCGTTA
TTTCTTGATGTCTCTGACCAGACACCCATCAACAGTATTATTTTCTCCCATGAAGACGGTACGCGACTGG
GCGTGGAGCATCTGGTCGCATTGGGTCACCAGCAAATCGCGCTGTTAGCGGGCCCATTAAGTTCTGTCTC
GGCGCGTCTGCGTCTGGCTGGCTGGCATAAATATCTCACTCGCAATCAAATTCAGCCGATAGCGGAACGG
GAAGGCGACTGGAGTGCCATGTCCGGTTTTCAACAAACCATGCAAATGCTGAATGAGGGCATCGTTCCCA
CTGCGATGCTGGTTGCCAACGATCAGATGGCGCTGGGCGCAATGCGCGCCATTACCGAGTCCGGGCTGCG
CGTTGGTGCGGATATCTCGGTAGTGGGATACGACGATACCGAAGACAGCTCATGTTATATCCCGCCGTTA
ACCACCATCAAACAGGATTTTCGCCTGCTGGGGCAAACCAGCGTGGACCGCTTGCTGCAACTCTCTCAGG
GCCAGGCGGTGAAGGGCAATCAGCTGTTGCCCGTCTCACTGGTGAAAAGAAAAACCACCCTGGCACCCAA
TACGCAAACCGCCTCTCCCCGCGCGTTGGCCGATTCATTAATGCAGCTGGCACGACAGGTTTCCCGACTG
GAAAGCGGGCAGTGAGCGCAACGCAATTAATGTGAGTTAGCGCGAATTGATCTG
Features (pLannotate 1.2.2; 21 found; start..end, strand, type, name):
      3..20      +  promoter       tet promoter (fragment): E. coli promoter for tetracycline efflux protein gene
     16..117     -  CDS            yciV (fragment): RNAAM_ECOLI - Also known as trpH From Escherichia coli (strain K12).
    192..208     +  promoter       EM7 promoter (fragment): synthetic bacterial promoter&nbsp
    230..246     +  protein_bind   lac operator: The lac repressor binds to the lac operator to inhibit transcription in E. coli. This inhibition can be relieved by adding lactose or isopropyl-β-D-thiogalactopyranoside (IPTG). lac repressor encoded by lacI
    277..296     +  CDS            8xHis (fragment): 8xHis affinity tag
    318..338     +  CDS            TEV site: tobacco etch virus (TEV) protease recognition and cleavage site
    357..764     +  CDS            HSP104 (fragment): HS104_YEAST - Experimental evidence at protein level: Swiss-Prot protein existence level 1. Required, in concert with Hsp40 (YDJ1) and Hsp70 (SSA1) and small Hsps (HSP26), for the dissociation, resolubilization and refolding of aggregates of damaged proteins after heat or other environmental stresses. Extracts proteins from aggregates by unfolding and threading them in an ATP-dependent process through the axial channel of the protein hexamer, after which they can be refolded by components of the Hsp70/Hsp40 chaperone system. Substrate binding is ATP-dependent, and release of bound polypeptide
   1028..1143    +  ncRNA          5S rRNA: Accession: RF00001 - 5S ribosomal RNA
   1147..1233    +  terminator     rrnB T1 terminator: Escherichia coli rrnB; transcription terminator T1 from the E. coli rrnB gene
   1325..1352    +  terminator     rrnB T2 terminator: transcription terminator T2 from the E. coli rrnB gene
   1372..1463    +  promoter       AmpR promoter: bla
   1464..2324    +  CDS            AmpR: β-lactamase; bla; confers resistance to ampicillin, carbenicillin, and related antibiotics
   2495..3083    +  rep_origin     ori: high-copy-number ColE1/pMB1/pBR322/pUC origin of replication
   3269..3320    -  misc_feature   bom (fragment): basis of mobility region from pBR322
   3331..3759    -  rep_origin     f1 ori (sequence partly withheld): f1 bacteriophage origin of replication; arrow indicates direction of (+) strand synthesis
   3764..3780    -  CDS            lacZα (fragment): LacZα fragment of β-galactosidase; lacZ fragment
   3781..3832    -  misc_feature   bom (fragment): basis of mobility region from pBR322
   3857..3898    -  misc_feature   bom (fragment): basis of mobility region from pBR322
   4000..4040    -  CDS            rop (fragment): Rop protein, which maintains plasmids at low copy number; rop
   4084..4161    +  promoter       lacIq promoter: lacI (mutant); In the lacIq allele, a single base change in the promoter boosts expression of the lacI gene about 10-fold.
   4162..5244    +  CDS            lacI: lac repressor; lacI; The lac repressor binds to the lac operator to inhibit transcription in E. coli. This inhibition can be relieved by adding lactose or isopropyl-β-D-thiogalactopyranoside (IPTG).
