[The description below was written by a language model from this plasmid's Addgene catalogue record and pLannotate feature annotations shown in this document.]
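Description:
pPROEX Hsp104 (773-908) is a bacterial expression plasmid built on the pPROEX-HTb backbone, carrying the C-terminal portion of the Saccharomyces cerevisiae disaggregase Hsp104 (HSP104/YLL026W). The insert, cloned between BamHI and SacI sites that both remain intact, is recorded as a truncation lacking roughly the first 773 residues, leaving residues 773-908. The annotated HSP104 coding match spans about 400 bp, somewhat shorter than the listed 537 bp insert, so the cloned fragment probably includes additional flanking sequence. The plasmid replicates in E. coli from a high-copy ColE1/pMB1-type origin and is selected with ampicillin through the β-lactamase gene. An f1 origin is also present, along with scattered pBR322-derived bom and rop remnants.

The Hsp104 fragment is fused in frame behind a backbone-encoded N-terminal polyhistidine tag and a TEV protease recognition site, which allows metal-affinity purification followed by tag removal. Upstream lies a lac operator, and the plasmid carries its own lacI gene under the lacIq promoter, so expression is held off by abundant lac repressor and induced with IPTG. The feature tables do not annotate the expression promoter as such, showing only short partial promoter matches and a trp-region fragment just before the operator. Transcription ends at the rrnB T1 and T2 terminators downstream of a 5S rRNA segment. Two sequence records are annotated, differing by a few bases and in their start point, and they show the same arrangement of parts. Based on the associated publication, the construct serves to produce the isolated C-terminal domain for biochemical study of peptide binding and interdomain communication with the ATPase domains of this AAA protein.
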