Addgene plasmid #1316: pPROEX Hsp104 (773-908)
Depositing lab: Susan Lindquist. Depositing organization: Whitehead Institute for Biomedical Research. Publication: Defining a pathway of communication from the C-terminal peptide binding domain to the N-terminal ATPase domain in a AAA protein. Cashikar AG, Schirmer EC, Hattendorf DA, Glover JR, Ramakrishnan MS, Ware DM, Lindquist SL. Mol Cell 2002 Apr;9(4):751-60. 10.1016/S1097-2765(02)00499-9 PubMed 11983167.
Backbone
  Vector backbone: pPROEX-HTb
  Backbone manufacturer: Invitrogen
  Backbone size w/o insert (bp): 4746
  Vector type: Bacterial Expression
Growth in bacteria
  Bacterial resistance: Ampicillin, 100 μg/mL
  Growth temperature: 37°C
  Growth strain: DH5alpha
  Copy number: High Copy
Gene/Insert
  Gene/Insert name: Hsp104 (773-908) (alt name: Hsp104)
  Species: S. cerevisiae (budding yeast)
  Insert size (bp): 537
  Mutation: deletion of aa1-773
  Entrez Gene: HSP104 (a.k.a. YLL026W)
  Tag / fusion protein: 6X His + TEV cleavage (N terminal on backbone)
  Cloning method: Restriction Enzyme; 5′ cloning site BamHI (not destroyed); 3′ cloning site SacI (not destroyed)
  Sequencing primers: 5′ TACGATATCCCAACGACCGAA
Terms and licenses: Academic/Nonprofit Terms; Industry Terms: Not Available to Industry
How to cite: pPROEX Hsp104 (773-908) was a gift from Susan Lindquist (Addgene plasmid # 1316 ; http://n2t.net/addgene:1316 ; RRID:Addgene_1316)
